>Addgene plasmid #205974 | pHS1861 | addgene full sequence | sequence record 415368 | Addgene NGS Result
AATCAGTGAGGCACCTATCTCAGCGATCTGTCTATTTCGTTCATCCATAGTTGCCTGACTCCCCGTCGTG
TAGATAACTACGATACGGGAGGGCTTACCATCTGGCCCCAGTGCTGCAATGATACCGCGAGACCCACGCT
CACCGGCTCCAGATTTATCAGCAATAAACCAGCCAGCCGGAAGGGCCGAGCGCAGAAGTGGTCCTGCAAC
TTTATCCGCCTCCATCCAGTCTATTAATTGTTGCCGGGAAGCTAGAGTAAGTAGTTCGCCAGTTAATAGT
TTGCGCAACGTTGTTGCCATTGCTACAGGCATCGTGGTGTCACGCTCGTCGTTTGGTATGGCTTCATTCA
GCTCCGGTTCCCAACGATCAAGGCGAGTTACATGATCCCCCATGTTGTGCAAAAAAGCGGTTAGCTCCTT
CGGTCCTCCGATCGTTGTCAGAAGTAAGTTGGCCGCAGTGTTATCACTCATGGTTATGGCAGCACTGCAT
AATTCTCTTACTGTCATGCCATCCGTAAGATGCTTTTCTGTGACTGGTGAGTACTCAACCAAGTCATTCT
GAGAATAGTGTATGCGGCGACCGAGTTGCTCTTGCCCGGCGTCAATACGGGATAATACCGCGCCACATAG
CAGAACTTTAAAAGTGCTCATCATTGGAAAACGTTCTTCGGGGCGAAAACTCTCAAGGATCTTACCGCTG
TTGAGATCCAGTTCGATGTAACCCACTCGTGCACCCAACTGATCTTCAGCATCTTTTACTTTCACCAGCG
TTTCTGGGTGAGCAAAAACAGGAAGGCAAAATGCCGCAAAAAAGGGAATAAGGGCGACACGGAAATGTTG
AATACTCATACTCTTCCTTTTTCAATATTATTGAAGCATTTATCAGGGTTATTGTCTCATGAGCGGATAC
ATATTTGAATGTATTTAGAAAAATAAACAAATAGGGGTTCCGCGCACATTTCCCCGAAAAGTGCCACCTG
ACGTCGACGGATCGGGAGATCTCCCGATCCCCTATGGTGCACTCTCAGTACAATCTGCTCTGATGCCGCA
TAGTTAAGCCAGTATCTGCTCCCTGCTTGTGTGTTGGAGGTCGCTGAGTAGTGCGCGAGCAAAATTTAAG
CTACAACAAGGCAAGGCTTGACCGACAATTGCATGAAGAATCTGCTTAGGGTTAGGCGTTTTGCGCTGCT
TCGCGATGTACGGGCCAGATATACGCGTTGACATTGATTATTGACTAGTTATTAATAGTAATCAATTACG
GGGTCATTAGTTCATAGCCCATATATGGAGTTCCGCGTTACATAACTTACGGTAAATGGCCCGCCTGGCT
GACCGCCCAACGACCCCCGCCCATTGACGTCAATAATGACGTATGTTCCCATAGTAACGCCAATAGGGAC
TTTCCATTGACGTCAATGGGTGGAGTATTTACGGTAAACTGCCCACTTGGCAGTACATCAAGTGTATCAT
ATGCCAAGTACGCCCCCTATTGACGTCAATGACGGTAAATGGCCCGCCTGGCATTATGCCCAGTACATGA
CCTTATGGGACTTTCCTACTTGGCAGTACATCTACGTATTAGTCATCGCTATTACCATGGTGATGCGGTT
TTGGCAGTACATCAATGGGCGTGGATAGCGGTTTGACTCACGGGGATTTCCAAGTCTCCACCCCATTGAC
GTCAATGGGAGTTTGTTTTGGCACCAAAATCAACGGGACTTTCCAAAATGTCGTAACAACTCCGCCCCAT
TGACGCAAATGGGCGGTAGGCGTGTACGGTGGGAGGTCTATATAAGCAGAGCTCTCTGGCTAACTAGAGA
ACCCACTGCTTACTGGCTTATCGAAATTAATACGACTCACTATAGGGAGACCCAAGCTGGCTAGCGTTTA
AACTTAAGCTTGCCACCATGGACTATAAGGATGATGACGACAAGATGGCCGGATCTCCAAAAAAGAAACG
GAAGGTGGGATCC
[1032 nt withheld, positions 1974-3005]
TGAGGATCCTGAGGCCGCTCGAGTCTAGAGGGCCCGTTTAAACCCGCTGATCAGCCTCGACTGTGCCTTC
TAGTTGCCAGCCATCTGTTGTTTGCCCCTCCCCCGTGCCTTCCTTGACCCTGGAAGGTGCCACTCCCACT
GTCCTTTCCTAATAAAATGAGGAAATTGCATCGCATTGTCTGAGTAGGTGTCATTCTATTCTGGGGGGTG
GGGTGGGGCAGGACAGCAAGGGGGAGGATTGGGAAGACAATAGCAGGCATGCTGGGGATGCGGTGGGCTC
TATGGCTTCTGAGGCGGAAAGAACCAGCTGGGGCTCTAGGGGGTATCCCC
[124 nt withheld, positions 3336-3459]
C
[91 nt withheld, positions 3461-3551]
A
[49 nt withheld, positions 3553-3601]
CCTTTGACGTTGGAGTCCACGTTCTTT
[37 nt withheld, positions 3629-3665]
ACCCTATCTCGGTCTATTCTTTTGATTTATAAGGGATTTTGCCGATTTCGGCCTATTGGTTAAAAAATGA
GCTGATTTAACAAAAATTTAACGCGAATTAATTCTGTGGAATGTGTGTCAGTTAGGGTGTGGAAAGTCCC
CAGGCTCCCCAGCAGGCAGAAGTATGCAAAGCATGCATCTCAATTAGTCAGCAACCAGGTGTGGAAAGTC
CCCAGGCTCCCCAGCAGGCAGAAGTATGCAAAGCATGCATCTCAATTAGTCAGCAACCATAGTCCCGCCC
CTAACTCCGCCCATCCCGCCCCTAACTCCGCCCAGTTCCGCCCATTCTCCGCCCCATGGCTGACTAATTT
TTTTTATTTATGCAGAGGCCGAGGCCGCCTCTGCCTCTGAGCTATTCCAGAAGTAGTGAGGAGGCTTTTT
TGGAGGCCTAGGCTTTTGCAAAAAGCTCCCGGGAGCTTGTATATCCATTTTCGGATCTGATCAAGAGACA
GGATGAGGATCGTTTCGCATGATTGAACAAGATGGATTGCACGCAGGTTCTCCGGCCGCTTGGGTGGAGA
GGCTATTCGGCTATGACTGGGCACAACAGACAATCGGCTGCTCTGATGCCGCCGTGTTCCGGCTGTCAGC
GCAGGGGCGCCCGGTTCTTTTTGTCAAGACCGACCTGTCCGGTGCCCTGAATGAACTGCAGGACGAGGCA
GCGCGGCTATCGTGGCTGGCCACGACGGGCGTTCCTTGCGCAGCTGTGCTCGACGTTGTCACTGAAGCGG
GAAGGGACTGGCTGCTATTGGGCGAAGTGCCGGGGCAGGATCTCCTGTCATCTCACCTTGCTCCTGCCGA
GAAAGTATCCATCATGGCTGATGCAATGCGGCGGCTGCATACGCTTGATCCGGCTACCTGCCCATTCGAC
CACCAAGCGAAACATCGCATCGAGCGAGCACGTACTCGGATGGAAGCCGGTCTTGTCGATCAGGATGATC
TGGACGAAGAGCATCAGGGGCTCGCGCCAGCCGAACTGTTCGCCAGGCTCAAGGCGCGCATGCCCGACGG
CGAGGATCTCGTCGTGACCCATGGCGATGCCTGCTTGCCGAATATCATGGTGGAAAATGGCCGCTTTTCT
GGATTCATCGACTGTGGCCGGCTGGGTGTGGCGGACCGCTATCAGGACATAGCGTTGGCTACCCGTGATA
TTGCTGAAGAGCTTGGCGGCGAATGGGCTGACCGCTTCCTCGTGCTTTACGGTATCGCCGCTCCCGATTC
GCAGCGCATCGCCTTCTATCGCCTTCTTGACGAGTTCTTCTGAGCGGGACTCTGGGGTTCGAAATGACCG
ACCAAGCGACGCCCAACCTGCCATCACGAGATTTCGATTCCACCGCCGCCTTCTATGAAAGGTTGGGCTT
CGGAATCGTTTTCCGGGACGCCGGCTGGATGATCCTCCAGCGCGGGGATCTCATGCTGGAGTTCTTCGCC
CACCCCAACTTGTTTATTGCAGCTTATAATGGTTACAAATAAAGCAATAGCATCACAAATTTCACAAATA
AAGCATTTTTTTCACTGCATTCTAGTTGTGGTTTGTCCAAACTCATCAATGTATCTTATCATGTCTGTAT
ACCGTCGACCTCTAGCTAGAGCTTGGCGTAATCATGGTCATAGCTGTTTCCTGTGTGAAATTGTTATCCG
CTCACAATTCCACACAACATACGAGCCGGAAGCATAAAGTGTAAAGCCTGGGGTGCCTAATGAGTGAGCT
AACTCACATTAATTGCGTTGCGCTCACTGCCCGCTTTCCAGTCGGGAAACCTGTCGTGCCAGCTGCATTA
ATGAATCGGCCAACGCGCGGGGAGAGGCGGTTTGCGTATTGGGCGCTCTTCCGCTTCCTCGCTCACTGAC
TCGCTGCGCTCGGTCGTTCGGCTGCGGCGAGCGGTATCAGCTCACTCAAAGGCGGTAATACGGTTATCCA
CAGAATCAGGGGATAACGCAGGAAAGAACATGTGAGCAAAAGGCCAGCAAAAGGCCAGGAACCGTAAAAA
GGCCGCGTTGCTGGCGTTTTTCCATAGGCTCCGCCCCCCTGACGAGCATCACAAAAATCGACGCTCAAGT
CAGAGGTGGCGAAACCCGACAGGACTATAAAGATACCAGGCGTTTCCCCCTGGAAGCTCCCTCGTGCGCT
CTCCTGTTCCGACCCTGCCGCTTACCGGATACCTGTCCGCCTTTCTCCCTTCGGGAAGCGTGGCGCTTTC
TCATAGCTCACGCTGTAGGTATCTCAGTTCGGTGTAGGTCGTTCGCTCCAAGCTGGGCTGTGTGCACGAA
CCCCCCGTTCAGCCCGACCGCTGCGCCTTATCCGGTAACTATCGTCTTGAGTCCAACCCGGTAAGACACG
ACTTATCGCCACTGGCAGCAGCCACTGGTAACAGGATTAGCAGAGCGAGGTATGTAGGCGGTGCTACAGA
GTTCTTGAAGTGGTGGCCTAACTACGGCTACACTAGAAGAACAGTATTTGGTATCTGCGCTCTGCTGAAG
CCAGTTACCTTCGGAAAAAGAGTTGGTAGCTCTTGATCCGGCAAACAAACCACCGCTGGTAGCGGTGGTT
TTTTTGTTTGCAAGCAGCAGATTACGCGCAGAAAAAAAGGATCTCAAGAAGATCCTTTGATCTTTTCTAC
GGGGTCTGACGCTCAGTGGAACGAAAACTCACGTTAAGGGATTTTGGTCATGAGATTATCAAAAAGGATC
TTCACCTAGATCCTTTTAAATTAAAAATGAAGTTTTAAATCAATCTAAAGTATATATGAGTAAACTTGGT
CTGACAGTTACCAATGCTT
Features (pLannotate 1.2.2; 19 found; start..end, strand, type, name):
    850..954     -  promoter       AmpR promoter: bla
   1013..1065    -  misc_feature   bom (fragment): basis of mobility region from pBR322
   1220..1599    +  enhancer       CMV enhancer: human cytomegalovirus immediate early enhancer
   1600..1803    +  promoter       CMV promoter: human cytomegalovirus (CMV) immediate early promoter
   1799..1832    +  LTR            5' LTR (truncated) (fragment): truncated 5' long terminal repeat (LTR) from HIV-1
   1848..1866    +  promoter       T7 promoter: promoter for bacteriophage T7 RNA polymerase
   3066..3290    +  polyA_signal   bGH poly(A) signal: bovine growth hormone polyadenylation signal
   3294..3315    +  promoter       SV40 promoter (fragment): SV40 enhancer and early promoter
   3336..3764    +  rep_origin     f1 ori (sequence partly withheld): f1 bacteriophage origin of replication; arrow indicates direction of (+) strand synthesis
   3778..4107    +  promoter       SV40 promoter: SV40 enhancer and early promoter
   4174..4965    +  CDS            neo: KKA2_KLEPN - Also known as kan, nptII. Experimental evidence at protein level: Swiss-Prot protein existence level 1. Resistance to kanamycin, neomycin, paromomycin, ribostamycin, butirosin and gentamicin B. From Klebsiella pneumoniae.
   4989..5147    +  CDS            ble (fragment): BLE_KLEPN - Experimental evidence at protein level: Swiss-Prot protein existence level 1. Binding protein with a strong affinity to the bleomycin family of antibiotics. Binds to CL990; an antimitotic-antibiotic compound. From Klebsiella pneumoniae.
   5142..5263    +  polyA_signal   SV40 poly(A) signal: SV40 polyadenylation signal
   5336..5352    -  protein_bind   lac operator: The lac repressor binds to the lac operator to inhibit transcription in E. coli. This inhibition can be relieved by adding lactose or isopropyl-β-D-thiogalactopyranoside (IPTG). lac repressor encoded by lacI
   5360..5390    -  promoter       lac promoter: promoter for the E. coli lac operon
   5405..5426    -  protein_bind   CAP binding site: CAP binding activates transcription in the presence of cAMP. E. coli catabolite activator protein
   5439..5531    -  CDS            lacI (fragment): lac repressor; lacI; The lac repressor binds to the lac operator to inhibit transcription in E. coli. This inhibition can be relieved by adding lactose or isopropyl-β-D-thiogalactopyranoside (IPTG).
   5714..6302    -  rep_origin     ori: high-copy-number ColE1/pMB1/pBR322/pUC origin of replication
   6473..849     -  CDS            AmpR (across the origin): β-lactamase; bla; confers resistance to ampicillin, carbenicillin, and related antibiotics
