[The description below was written by a language model from this plasmid's Addgene catalogue record and pLannotate feature annotations shown in this document.]
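Description:
pHS1861 is a mammalian expression plasmid built on the pcDNA3.1(+) backbone, about 6.5 kb in the sequenced record, that carries a Cas8-HNH coding sequence. The gene derives from a metagenome-assembled Selenomonas sp. genome recovered from water deer rumen. In bacteria the plasmid replicates from a high-copy ColE1/pUC-type origin and is selected through the β-lactamase (AmpR) gene and its promoter. An f1 phage origin is also present. For selection in mammalian cells, an SV40 enhancer/early promoter drives the neomycin phosphotransferase gene, terminated by an SV40 polyadenylation signal, which allows G418 selection of stable transfectants.

The expression cassette uses the human CMV immediate-early enhancer and promoter, followed by a T7 promoter that could support in vitro transcription, and ends with the bovine growth hormone polyadenylation signal. According to the catalogue entry, the insert was introduced by Gibson assembly and carries an N-terminal FLAG epitope for detection or immunoprecipitation, fused to an SV40 nuclear localization signal that directs the protein to the nucleus. The automated feature table does not annotate the Cas8-HNH open reading frame or its tags. These presumably lie in the unannotated interval of roughly 1.2 kb between the T7 promoter and the bGH signal. Small fragment hits such as the HIV-1 LTR, ble, lacI and bom are most likely incidental matches to backbone sequence rather than functional elements.

Cas8-HNH is a CRISPR-associated Cas8 subunit fused to an HNH nuclease domain. The plasmid comes from a study surveying rare CRISPR-Cas systems and is suited to expressing this protein in mammalian cells, although the record does not describe specific assays.
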