Addgene plasmid #205974: pHS1861
Purpose: FLAG-SV40 NLS-Cas8-HNH from JAGBLH010000220 Cas8-HNH in pcDNA3.1(+)
Depositing lab: Feng Zhang. Depositing organization: Broad Institute. Publication: Uncovering the functional diversity of rare CRISPR-Cas systems with deep terascale clustering. Altae-Tran H, Kannan S, Suberski AJ, Mears KS, Demircioglu FE, Moeller L, Kocalar S, Oshiro R, Makarova KS, Macrae RK, Koonin EV, Zhang F. Science. 2023 Nov 24;382(6673):eadi1910. doi: 10.1126/science.adi1910. Epub 2023 Nov 23. PubMed 37995242.
Backbone
  Vector backbone: pcDNA3.1(+)
  Vector type: Mammalian Expression
  Selectable markers: Neomycin (select with G418)
Growth in bacteria
  Bacterial resistance: Ampicillin, 100 μg/mL
  Growth temperature: 37°C
  Growth strain: NEB Stable
  Copy number: High Copy
Gene/Insert
  Gene/Insert name: Cas8-HNH
  Species: Selenomonas sp. isolate RGIG9219 Water_deer_Rumen (MAG), JAGBLH010000220
  Promoter: CMV
  Tag / fusion protein: FLAG-SV40 NLS (N terminal on insert)
  Cloning method: Gibson Cloning
Terms and licenses: Academic/Nonprofit Terms; Industry Terms: Not Available to Industry
How to cite: pHS1861 was a gift from Feng Zhang (Addgene plasmid # 205974 ; http://n2t.net/addgene:205974 ; RRID:Addgene_205974)
